>Addgene plasmid #72867 | pRB33 | depositor full sequence | sequence record 136549 | pRB33 sequence 4503 bps
GCCCCTGCAGCCGAATTATATTATTTTTGCCAAATAATTTTTAACAAAAGCTCTGAAGTCTTCTTCATTT
AAATTCTTAGATGATACTTCATCTGGAAAATTGTCCCAATTAGTAGCATCACGCTGTGAGTAAGTTCTAA
ACCATTTTTTTATTGTTGTATTATCTCTAATCTTACTACTCGATGAGTTTTCGGTATTATCTCTATTTTT
AACTTGGAGCAGGTTCCATTCATTGTTTTTTTCATCATAGTGAATAAAATCAACTGCTTTAACACTTGTG
CCTGAACACCATATCCATCCGGCGTAATACGACTCACTATAGGGAGAGCGGCCGCCAGATCTTCCGGATG
GCTCGAGTTTTTCAGCAAGATAAGTTCCTATACTTTCTAGAGAATAGGAACTTCCATATGGGCGCGCCCT
GTTGGAATATACTATTCAACCTACAAAAATAACGTTAAACAACACTACTTTATATTTGATATGAATGGCC
ACACCTTTTATGCCATAAAACATATTGTAAGAGAATACCACTCTTTTTATTCCTTCTTTCCTTCTTGTAC
GTTTTTTGCTGTGAGTAGGTCGTGGTGCTGGTGTTGCAGTTGAAATAACTTAAAATATAAATCATAAAAC
TCAAACATAAACTTGACTATTTATTTATTTATTAAGAAAGGAGGTACCGGTGGCGCGCCATGACCGAGTA
CAAGCCTACAGTGCGACTGGCCACACGCGATGACGTTCCCAGAGCCGTTCGGACGTTGGCTGCCGCGTTT
GCGGACTATCCCGCAACTCGCCATACTGTGGACCCTGATCGCCACATCGAGAGGGTGACTGAGCTTCAGG
AGCTGTTCCTGACCAGGGTAGGGCTGGACATAGGCAAGGTCTGGGTGGCCGACGATGGAGCCGCTGTTGC
GGTGTGGACTACCCCAGAGAGCGTGGAAGCAGGGGCTGTCTTTGCCGAAATTGGGCCAAGGATGGCCGAA
CTGTCTGGGTCCCGTTTGGCTGCCCAACAGCAGATGGAAGGACTGCTTGCCCCACATCGACCCAAGGAGC
CTGCATGGTTCCTCGCTACCGTGGGTGTGAGCCCAGATCACCAGGGCAAAGGTCTGGGATCAGCCGTCGT
TCTGCCTGGCGTCGAGGCTGCTGAGAGAGCAGGAGTACCGGCATTCCTCGAAACCAGTGCTCCACGGAAC
CTCCCGTTCTACGAGAGACTGGGCTTTACGGTCACAGCCGATGTGGAAGTGCCCGAAGGCCCTAGAACCT
GGTGCATGACACGGAAACCCGGTGCATGAAAATTAAATATAAATAAAGCTATTAAAATAAATTACTATCT
AACATATGCCTAGGCTTGTTGATTTGTTTTTTGTTTATTTACTGCGGTAATTCCTAGTCTTAGAAGCTTA
TTGAACTTGTTGATGCCTTCTGGTTGGGAAATCCTCCTCTTTATACCCGATCCAGTCCAATCGAAACTGT
GGGCCGTGGTGCCCGATAAGATAAGAAAGCCGTGTGCAAGTCGATCGGCGTGCGCAAAAGCATAATGCTT
TTTCTGCCCGGCGATGATAAGCGATTTGCACACGCCCTGATAACAGGAATTGATTTTTTTGGTGCGCAAA
GCAGTGAAAGCTCTATAAGAATGCTGGACCGCCAGTCGACAATCATCAAACAGTGCTAGCTAACGGCTAA
GTGAATCAAGTTTATTTTAATATAATCAACAACAAAATATTTTAACACAAACCTAGGGAAGTTCCTATAC
TTTCTAGAGAATAGGAACTTCTAATCCAAAATGGGATCCACCGGTGAATTCGACTACAAGGACCACGACG
GCGACTACAAGGACCACGACATCGACTACAAGGACGACGACAAGGGTACCTCTCCAGCTGCTCCAAGCGG
CGGTACTAGTATCTTTCTAGAAGATCTCCTACAATATTCTCAGCTGCCATGGAAAATCGATGTTCTTCTT
TTATTCTCTCAAGATTTTCAGGCTGTATATTAAAACTTATATTAAGAACTATGCTAACCACCTCATCAGG
AACCGTTGTAGGTGGCGTGGGTTTTCTTGGCAATCGACTCTCATGAAAACTACGAGCTAAATATTCAATA
TGTTCCTCTTGACCAACTTTATTCTGCATTTTTTTTGAACGAGGTTTAGAGCAAGCTTCAGGAAACTGAG
ACAGGAATTTTATTAAAAATTTAAATTTTGAAGAAAGTTCAGGGTTAATAGCATCCATTTTTTGCTTTGC
AAGTTCCTCAGCATTCTTAACAAAAGACGTCTCTTTTGACATGTTTAAAGTTTAAACCTCCTGTGTGAAA
TTATTATCCGCTCATAATTCCACACATTATACGAGCCGGAAGCATAAAGTGTAAAGCCTGGGGTGCCTAA
TGAGTGAGCTAACTCACATTAATTGCGTTGCGCTCACTGCCAATTGCTTTCCAGTCGGGAAACCTGTCGT
GCCAGCTGCATTAATGAATCGGCCAACGCGCGGGGAGAGGCGGTTTGCGTATTGGGCGCTCTTCCGCTTC
CTCGCTCACTGACTCGCTGCGCTCGGTCGTTCGGCTGCGGCGAGCGGTATCAGCTCACTCAAAGGCGGTA
ATACGGTTATCCACAGAATCAGGGGATAACGCAGGAAAGAACATGTGAGCAAAAGGCCAGCAAAAGGCCA
GGAACCGTAAAAAGGCCGCGTTGCTGGCGTTTTTCCATAGGCTCCGCCCCCCTGACGAGCATCACAAAAA
TCGACGCTCAAGTCAGAGGTGGCGAAACCCGACAGGACTATAAAGATACCAGGCGTTTCCCCCTGGAAGC
TCCCTCGTGCGCTCTCCTGTTCCGACCCTGCCGCTTACCGGATACCTGTCCGCCTTTCTCCCTTCGGGAA
GCGTGGCGCTTTCTCATAGCTCACGCTGTAGGTATCTCAGTTCGGTGTAGGTCGTTCGCTCCAAGCTGGG
CTGTGTGCACGAACCCCCCGTTCAGCCCGACCGCTGCGCCTTATCCGGTAACTATCGTCTTGAGTCCAAC
CCGGTAAGACACGACTTATCGCCACTGGCAGCAGCCACTGGTAACAGGATTAGCAGAGCGAGGTATGTAG
GCGGTGCTACAGAGTTCTTGAAGTGGTGGCCTAACTACGGCTACACTAGAAGGACAGTATTTGGTATCTG
CGCTCTGCTGAAGCCAGTTACCTTCGGAAAAAGAGTTGGTAGCTCTTGATCCGGCAAACAAACCACCGCT
GGTAGCGGTGGTTTTTTTGTTTGCAAGCAGCAGATTACGCGCAGAAAAAAAGGATCTCAAGAAGATCCTT
TGATCTTTTCTACGGGGTCTGACGCTCAGTGGAACGAAAACTCACGTTAAGGGATTTTGGTCATGAGATT
ATCAAAAAGGATCTTCACCTAGATCCTTTTAAATTAAAAATGAAGTTTTAAATCAATCTAAAGTATATAT
GAGTAAACTTGGTCTGACAGTTACCAATGCTTAATCAGTGAGGCACCTATCTCAGCGATCTGTCTATTTC
GTTCATCCATAGTTGCCTGACTCCCCGTCGTGTAGATAACTACGATACGGGAGGGCTTACCATCTGGCCC
CAGTGCTGCAATGATACCGCGAGACCCACGCTCACCGGCTCCAGATTTATCAGCAATAAACCAGCCAGCC
GGAAGGGCCGAGCGCAGAAGTGGTCCTGCAACTTTATCCGCCTCCATCCAGTCTATTAATTGTTGCCGGG
AAGCTAGAGTAAGTAGTTCGCCAGTTAATAGTTTGCGCAACGTTGTTGCCATTGCTACAGGCATCGTGGT
GTCACGCTCGTCGTTTGGTATGGCTTCATTCAGCTCCGGTTCCCAACGATCAAGGCGAGTTACATGATCC
CCCATGTTGTGCAAAAAAGCGGTTAGCTCCTTCGGTCCTCCGATCGTTGTCAGAAGTAAGTTGGCCGCAG
TGTTATCACTCATGGTTATGGCAGCACTGCATAATTCTCTTACTGTCATGCCATCCGTAAGATGCTTTTC
TGTGACTGGTGAGTACTCAACCAAGTCATTCTGAGAATAGTGTATGCGGCGACCGAGTTGCTCTTGCCCG
GCGTCAATACGGGATAATACCGCGCCACATAGCAGAACTTTAAAAGTGCTCATCATTGGAAAACGTTCTT
CGGGGCGAAAACTCTCAAGGATCTTACCGCTGTTGAGATCCAGTTCGATGTAACCCACTCGTGCACCCAA
CTGATCTTCAGCATCTTTTACTTTCACCAGCGTTTCTGGGTGAGCAAAAACAGGAAGGCAAAATGCCGCA
AAAAAGGGAATAAGGGCGACACGGAAATGTTGAATACTCATACTCTTCCTTTTTCAATATTATTGAAGCA
TTTATCAGGGTTATTGTCTCATGAGCGGATACATATTTGAATGTATTTAGAAAAATAAACAAATAGGGGT
TCCGCGCACATTTCCCCGAAAAGTGCCACCTGACGTCTAAGAAACCATTATTATCATGACATTAACCTAT
AAAAATAGGCGTATCACGAGGCC
Features (pLannotate 1.2.2; 13 found; start..end, strand, type, name):
    305..323     +  promoter       T7 promoter: promoter for bacteriophage T7 RNA polymerase
    372..404     -  protein_bind   FRT (minimal): supports FLP-mediated excision but not integration (Turan and Bode, 2011) FLP recombinase from the Saccharomyces cerevisiae 2μ plasmid
    420..672     +  promoter       copia promoter (fragment): strong promoter from the Drosophila transposable element copia (Sinclair et al., 1986)
    690..1286    +  CDS            pac: PUAC_STRAD - Protein predicted: Swiss-Prot protein existence level 4. Detoxification of puromycin. From Streptomyces alboniger.
   1738..1771    -  protein_bind   FRT (minimal): supports FLP-mediated excision but not integration (Turan and Bode, 2011) FLP recombinase from the Saccharomyces cerevisiae 2μ plasmid
   1844..1860    +  CDS            5xFLAG (fragment): five tandem FLAG® epitope tags
   1881..2282    -  CDS            eco47IR (fragment): T2E7_ECOLX - Protein predicted: Swiss-Prot protein existence level 4. Recognizes the double-stranded sequence GGWCC and cleaves after G-1. From Escherichia coli.
   2335..2365    -  promoter       lac UV5 promoter: E. coli lac promoter with an "up" mutation
   2380..2401    -  protein_bind   CAP binding site: CAP binding activates transcription in the presence of cAMP. E. coli catabolite activator protein
   2426..2509    -  CDS            lacI (fragment): lac repressor; lacI; The lac repressor binds to the lac operator to inhibit transcription in E. coli. This inhibition can be relieved by adding lactose or isopropyl-β-D-thiogalactopyranoside (IPTG).
   2692..3280    -  rep_origin     ori: high-copy-number ColE1/pMB1/pBR322/pUC origin of replication
   3451..4311    -  CDS            AmpR: β-lactamase; bla; confers resistance to ampicillin, carbenicillin, and related antibiotics
   4312..4416    -  promoter       AmpR promoter: bla
