[The description below was written by a language model from this plasmid's Addgene catalogue record and pLannotate feature annotations shown in this document.]
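Description:
pRB33 is a 4,503 bp template plasmid built on the pJet1.2 cloning backbone, part of a toolbox for genome editing in cultured Drosophila melanogaster cells. It is maintained in E. coli through a high-copy ColE1/pUC-type origin and an ampicillin resistance gene (β-lactamase with its own promoter). Remnants of the pJet1.2 positive-selection system are still annotated, namely a fragment of the eco47IR lethal gene with the lac UV5 promoter and CAP binding site, along with a T7 promoter next to the cloning region. The depositor notes that bacteria carrying this backbone grow poorly and give low plasmid yields.

The payload is a modular cassette for N-terminal tagging of genes. A fragment of the strong copia transposon promoter drives the pac gene from Streptomyces alboniger, giving constitutive puromycin resistance in insect cells. According to the catalogue entry, this marker is followed by the Drosophila mtnDE (metallothionein) promoter, and the unit is flanked by FRT sites. The feature table does show two minimal FRT sites bracketing the copia-pac region, with an unannotated stretch between pac and the second FRT that would accommodate the mtnDE promoter, although the automated annotation does not identify it. Minimal FRT sites support FLP-mediated excision, so the selection cassette should be removable after selection. Downstream of the second FRT lies the synthetic 63 bp 3xFLAG tag, cloned between XhoI and SpeI; the annotation software detects only a short part of it, labelled as a 5xFLAG fragment. The stated purpose is to serve as a template for adding an N-terminal 3xFLAG tag with puromycin selection; the record does not spell out how the template is used.
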