Addgene plasmid #72867: pRB33
Purpose: template for N-terminal 3x FLAG tag, constitutive Puromycin resistance
Depositing lab: Klaus Foerstemann. Depositing organization: Ludwig-Maximilians-Universitaet Muenchen (LMU). Publication: A Comprehensive Toolbox for Genome Editing in Cultured Drosophila melanogaster Cells. Kunzelmann S, Bottcher R, Schmidts I, Forstemann K. G3 (Bethesda). 2016 Jun 1;6(6):1777-85. doi: 10.1534/g3.116.028241. PubMed 27172193.
Backbone
  Vector backbone: pJet1.2
  Backbone size w/o insert (bp): 2974
  Total vector size (bp): 4503
  Modifications to backbone: contains a copia-Puromycin cassette, followed by the Drosophila mtnDE promoter, flanked by FRT-sites
  Vector type: Insect Expression
  Selectable markers: Puromycin
Growth in bacteria
  Bacterial resistance: Ampicillin, 100 μg/mL
  Growth temperature: 37°C
  Growth strain: DH5alpha
  Copy number: High Copy
Gene/Insert
  Gene/Insert name: 3xFlag tag
  Species: Synthetic
  Insert size (bp): 63
  Cloning method: Restriction Enzyme; 5′ cloning site XhoI (not destroyed); 3′ cloning site SpeI (not destroyed)
  Sequencing primers: 5′ pJet fwd; 3′ pJet rev
Terms and licenses: Academic/Nonprofit Terms; Industry Terms: Not Available to Industry
Depositor comments: We observe rather poor growth of bacteria with the pJet1.2 backbone, resulting in low yields of the plasmid preps.
How to cite: pRB33 was a gift from Klaus Foerstemann (Addgene plasmid # 72867 ; http://n2t.net/addgene:72867 ; RRID:Addgene_72867)
