>Addgene plasmid #72867 | pRB33 | addgene partial sequence | sequence record 139703 | T7 5'-TAATACGACTCACTATAGGG-3'
CTCGAGTTTTTCAGCAAGATAAGTTCCTATACTTTCTAGAGAATAGGAACTTCCATATGGGCGCGCCCTG
TTGGAATATACTATTCAACCTACAAAAATAACGTTAAACAACACTACTTTATATTTGATATGAATGGCCA
CACCTTTTATGCCATAAAACATATTGTAAGAGAATACCACTCTTTTTATTCCTTCTTTCCTTCTTGTACG
TTTTTTGCTGTGAGTAGGTCGTGGTGCTGGTGTTGCAGTTGAAATAACTTAAAATATAAATCATAAAACT
CAAACATAAACTTGACTATTTATTTATTTATTAAGAAAGGAGGTACCGGTGGCGCGCCATGACCGAGTAC
AAGCCTACAGTGCGACTGGCCACACGCGATGACGTTCCCAGAGCCGTTCGGACGTTGGCTGCCGCGTTTG
CGGACTATCCCGCAACTCGCCATACTGTGGACCCTGATCGCCACATCGAGAGGGTGACTGAGCTTCAGGA
GCTGTTCCTGACCAGGGTAGGGCTGGACATAGGCAAGGTCTGGGTGGCCGACGATGGAGCCGCTGTTGCG
GTGTGGACTACCCCAGAGAGCGTGGAAGCAGGGGCTGTCTTTGCCGAAATTGGGCCAAGGATGGCCGAAC
TGTCTGGGTCCCGTTTGGCTGCCCAACAGCAGATGGAAGGACTGCTTGCCCCACATCGACCCAAGGAGCC
TGCATGGTTCCTCGCTACCGTGGGTGTGAGCCCAGATCACCAGGGCAAAGGTCTGGGATCAGCCGTCGTT
CTGCCTGGCGTCGAGGCTGCTGAGAGAGCAGGAGTACCGGCATTCCTCGAAACCAGTGCTCCACGGAACC
