>Addgene plasmid #72867 | pRB33 | addgene partial sequence | sequence record 139704 | pTac-F 5'-cggctcgtataatgtgtgga-3'
CATGTCAAAAGAGACGTCTTTTGTTAAGAATGCTGAGGAACTTGCAAAGCAAAAAATGGATGCTATTAAC
CCTGAACTTTCTTCAAAATTTAAATTTTTAATAAAATTCCTGTCTCAGTTTCCTGAAGCTTGCTCTAAAC
CTCGTTCAAAAAAAATGCAGAATAAAGTTGGTCAAGAGGAACATATTGAATATTTAGCTCGTAGTTTTCA
TGAGAGTCGATTGCCAAGAAAACCCACGCCACCTACAACGGTTCCTGATGAGGTGGTTAGCATAGTTCTT
AATATAAGTTTTAATATACAGCCTGAAAATCTTGAGAGAATAAAAGAAGAACATCGATTTTCCATGGCAG
CTGAGAATATTGTAGGAGATCTTCTAGAAAGATACTAGTACCGCCGCTTGGAGCAGCTGGAGAGGTACCC
TTGTCGTCGTCCTTGTAGTCGATGTCGTGGTCCTTGTAGTCGCCGTCGTGGTCCTTGTAGTCGAATTCAC
CGGTGGATCCCATTTTGGATTAGAAGTTCCTATTCTCTAGAAAGTATAGGAACTTCCCTAGGTTTGTGTT
AAAATATTTTGTTGTTGATTATATTAAAATAAACTTGATTCACTTAGCCGTTAGCTAGCACTGTTTGATG
ATTGTCGACTGGCGGTCCAGCATTCTTATAGAGCTTTCACTGCTTTGCGCACCAAAAAAATCAATTCCTG
TTATCAGGGCGTGTGCAAATCGCTTATCATCGCCGGGCAGAAAAAGCATTATGCTTTTGCGCACGCCGAT
CGACTTGCACACGGCTTTCTTATCTTATCGGGCACCACGGCCCACAGTTTCGATTGGACTGGATCGGGTA
TAAAGAGGAGGATTTCCCAACCAGAAGG
